Addgene plasmid #216471: p2702-AGER-gRNA1
Purpose: to express Cas9 from S. pyogenes with 2A-eGFP and sgRNA targeting human AGER endogenous ATG start site
Depositing lab: Darrell Kotton. Depositing organization: Boston University Medical Campus. Publication: Generation of human alveolar epithelial type I cells from pluripotent stem cells. Burgess CL, Huang J, Bawa PS, Alysandratos KD, Minakin K, Ayers LJ, Morley MP, Babu A, Villacorta-Martin C, Yampolskaya M, Hinds A, Thapa BR, Wang F, Matschulat A, Mehta P, Morrisey EE, Varelas X, Kotton DN. Cell Stem Cell. 2024 Apr 15:S1934-5909(24)00098-5. doi: 10.1016/j.stem.2024.03.017. PubMed 38642558.
Backbone
  Vector backbone: PX458
  Backbone manufacturer: Morrissey Laboratory
  Backbone size w/o insert (bp): 9274
  Total vector size (bp): 9292
  Vector type: CRISPR
Growth in bacteria
  Bacterial resistance: Ampicillin, 100 μg/mL
  Growth temperature: 37°C
  Growth strain: NEB Stable
  Copy number: High Copy
Gene/Insert
  Gene/Insert name: sgRNA targeting human AGER locus
  gRNA/shRNA sequence: caccgccaggctccaactgctgttc
  Species: H. sapiens (human)
  Cloning method: Restriction Enzyme; 5′ cloning site BbsI (destroyed during cloning); 3′ cloning site BbsI (destroyed during cloning)
  Sequencing primers: 5′ n/a; 3′ n/a
Terms and licenses: Academic/Nonprofit Terms; Industry Terms: Not Available to Industry
Depositor comments: Please visit https://www.biorxiv.org/content/10.1101/2023.01.19.524655v1 for bioRxiv preprint.
How to cite: p2702-AGER-gRNA1 was a gift from Darrell Kotton (Addgene plasmid # 216471 ; http://n2t.net/addgene:216471 ; RRID:Addgene_216471)
