[The description below was written by a language model from this plasmid's Addgene catalogue record and pLannotate feature annotations shown in this document.]
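Description:
p2702-AGER-gRNA1 is an all-in-one CRISPR plasmid built on the PX458 backbone for transient expression in mammalian cells. It delivers both Streptococcus pyogenes Cas9 and a single guide RNA directed at the human AGER locus, specifically at the endogenous ATG start site. It is about 9.3 kb and is maintained in bacteria as a high-copy plasmid through a ColE1/pUC-type origin, with ampicillin selection provided by the β-lactamase gene. An f1 phage origin is also present. A single AAV2 inverted terminal repeat lies downstream of the expression cassette. With only one ITR annotated, the plasmid is not configured as an AAV packaging vector.

The guide was inserted between two BbsI sites, which were destroyed during cloning. This places it directly downstream of the human U6 RNA polymerase III promoter and upstream of the S. pyogenes gRNA scaffold. A second partial scaffold fragment is annotated just after the full one. A separate Pol II cassette uses the CMV enhancer, chicken β-actin promoter and a hybrid intron to drive Cas9, which the annotation software splits into N- and C-terminal portions that are contiguous. Cas9 is followed by a nucleoplasmin nuclear localization signal, then EGFP, and the cassette ends in a bGH polyadenylation signal. The catalogue entry states that EGFP is linked to Cas9 by a 2A peptide, although the feature table does not annotate this element. Such a link would yield the two proteins separately from one transcript, so green fluorescence marks transfected, Cas9-expressing cells for identification or sorting. The associated publication concerns deriving human alveolar epithelial type I cells from pluripotent stem cells. Cutting at the AGER start codon would suit editing or knock-in at that locus, but the record does not state the exact application.
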