Features (pLannotate 1.2.2; 19 found; start..end, strand, type, name):
      1..241     +  promoter       U6 promoter: RNA polymerase III promoter for human U6 snRNA
    271..346     +  misc_RNA       gRNA scaffold: guide RNA scaffold for the Streptococcus pyogenes CRISPR/Cas9 system
    353..396     +  misc_RNA       gRNA scaffold (fragment): guide RNA scaffold for the Streptococcus pyogenes CRISPR/Cas9 system
    443..728     +  enhancer       CMV enhancer: human cytomegalovirus immediate early enhancer; contains an 18-bp deletion relative to the standard CMV enhancer
    730..1007    +  promoter       chicken β-actin promoter: No description available
   1008..1235    +  intron         hybrid intron: hybrid between chicken β-actin (CBA) and minute virus of mice (MMV) introns (Gray et al., 2011)
   1373..2974    +  CDS            Cas9(N): N-terminal portion of Streptococcus pyogenes Cas9 (Zetsche et al., 2015)
   2975..5473    +  CDS            Cas9(C): C-terminal portion of Streptococcus pyogenes Cas9 (Zetsche et al., 2015)
   5474..5521    +  CDS            nucleoplasmin NLS: bipartite nuclear localization signal from nucleoplasmin
   5591..6304    +  CDS            EGFP: EGFP is a basic (constitutively fluorescent) green fluorescent protein published in 1996, derived from Aequorea victoria. It is reported to be a rapidly-maturing weak dimer with moderate acid sensitivity.
   6338..6449    +  polyA_signal   bGH poly(A) signal: bovine growth hormone polyadenylation signal
   6554..6694    +  repeat_region  AAV2 ITR: inverted terminal repeat of adeno-associated virus serotype 2 inverted
   6699..6750    -  misc_feature   bom (fragment): basis of mobility region from pBR322
   6769..7224    +  rep_origin     f1 ori (sequence partly withheld): f1 bacteriophage origin of replication; arrow indicates direction of (+) strand synthesis
   7225..7274    -  misc_feature   bom (fragment): basis of mobility region from pBR322
   7376..7411    -  CDS            rop (fragment): Rop protein, which maintains plasmids at low copy number; rop
   7506..7610    +  promoter       AmpR promoter: bla
   7611..8471    +  CDS            AmpR: β-lactamase; bla; confers resistance to ampicillin, carbenicillin, and related antibiotics
   8642..9230    +  rep_origin     ori: high-copy-number ColE1/pMB1/pBR322/pUC origin of replication
>Addgene plasmid #216471 | p2702-AGER-gRNA1 | addgene full sequence | sequence record 429019 | Addgene NGS Result
GAGGGCCTATTTCCCATGATTCCTTCATATTTGCATATACGATACAAGGCTGTTAGAGAGATAATTGGAA
TTAATTTGACTGTAAACACAAAGATATTAGTACAAAATACGTGACGTAGAAAGTAATAATTTCTTGGGTA
GTTTGCAGTTTTAAAATTATGTTTTAAAATGGACTATCATATGCTTACCGTAACTTGAAAGTATTTCGAT
TTCTTGGCTTTATATATCTTGTGGAAAGGACGAAACACCGCCAGGCTCCAACTGCTGTTCGTTTTAGAGC
TAGAAATAGCAAGTTAAAATAAGGCTAGTCCGTTATCAACTTGAAAAAGTGGCACCGAGTCGGTGCTTTT
TTGTTTTAGAGCTAGAAATAGCAAGTTAAAATAAGGCTAGTCCGTTTTTAGCGCGTGCGCCAATTCTGCA
GACAAATGGCTCTAGAGGTACCCGTTACATAACTTACGGTAAATGGCCCGCCTGGCTGACCGCCCAACGA
CCCCCGCCCATTGACGTCAATAGTAACGCCAATAGGGACTTTCCATTGACGTCAATGGGTGGAGTATTTA
CGGTAAACTGCCCACTTGGCAGTACATCAAGTGTATCATATGCCAAGTACGCCCCCTATTGACGTCAATG
ACGGTAAATGGCCCGCCTGGCATTGTGCCCAGTACATGACCTTATGGGACTTTCCTACTTGGCAGTACAT
CTACGTATTAGTCATCGCTATTACCATGGTCGAGGTGAGCCCCACGTTCTGCTTCACTCTCCCCATCTCC
CCCCCCTCCCCACCCCCAATTTTGTATTTATTTATTTTTTAATTATTTTGTGCAGCGATGGGGGCGGGGG
GGGGGGGGGGGCGCGCGCCAGGCGGGGCGGGGCGGGGCGAGGGGCGGGGCGGGGCGAGGCGGAGAGGTGC
GGCGGCAGCCAATCAGAGCGGCGCGCTCCGAAAGTTTCCTTTTATGGCGAGGCGGCGGCGGCGGCGGCCC
TATAAAAAGCGAAGCGCGCGGCGGGCGGGAGTCGCTGCGCGCTGCCTTCGCCCCGTGCCCCGCTCCGCCG
CCGCCTCGCGCCGCCCGCCCCGGCTCTGACTGACCGCGTTACTCCCACAGGTGAGCGGGCGGGACGGCCC
TTCTCCTCCGGGCTGTAATTAGCTGAGCAAGAGGTAAGGGTTTAAGGGATGGTTGGTTGGTGGGGTATTA
ATGTTTAATTACCTGGAGCACCTGCCTGAAATCACTTTTTTTCAGGTTGGACCGGTGCCACCATGGACTA
TAAGGACCACGACGGAGACTACAAGGATCATGATATTGATTACAAAGACGATGACGATAAGATGGCCCCA
AAGAAGAAGCGGAAGGTCGGTATCCACGGAGTCCCAGCAGCCGACAAGAAGTACAGCATCGGCCTGGACA
TCGGCACCAACTCTGTGGGCTGGGCCGTGATCACCGACGAGTACAAGGTGCCCAGCAAGAAATTCAAGGT
GCTGGGCAACACCGACCGGCACAGCATCAAGAAGAACCTGATCGGAGCCCTGCTGTTCGACAGCGGCGAA
ACAGCCGAGGCCACCCGGCTGAAGAGAACCGCCAGAAGAAGATACACCAGACGGAAGAACCGGATCTGCT
ATCTGCAAGAGATCTTCAGCAACGAGATGGCCAAGGTGGACGACAGCTTCTTCCACAGACTGGAAGAGTC
CTTCCTGGTGGAAGAGGATAAGAAGCACGAGCGGCACCCCATCTTCGGCAACATCGTGGACGAGGTGGCC
TACCACGAGAAGTACCCCACCATCTACCACCTGAGAAAGAAACTGGTGGACAGCACCGACAAGGCCGACC
TGCGGCTGATCTATCTGGCCCTGGCCCACATGATCAAGTTCCGGGGCCACTTCCTGATCGAGGGCGACCT
GAACCCCGACAACAGCGACGTGGACAAGCTGTTCATCCAGCTGGTGCAGACCTACAACCAGCTGTTCGAG
GAAAACCCCATCAACGCCAGCGGCGTGGACGCCAAGGCCATCCTGTCTGCCAGACTGAGCAAGAGCAGAC
GGCTGGAAAATCTGATCGCCCAGCTGCCCGGCGAGAAGAAGAATGGCCTGTTCGGAAACCTGATTGCCCT
GAGCCTGGGCCTGACCCCCAACTTCAAGAGCAACTTCGACCTGGCCGAGGATGCCAAACTGCAGCTGAGC
AAGGACACCTACGACGACGACCTGGACAACCTGCTGGCCCAGATCGGCGACCAGTACGCCGACCTGTTTC
TGGCCGCCAAGAACCTGTCCGACGCCATCCTGCTGAGCGACATCCTGAGAGTGAACACCGAGATCACCAA
GGCCCCCCTGAGCGCCTCTATGATCAAGAGATACGACGAGCACCACCAGGACCTGACCCTGCTGAAAGCT
CTCGTGCGGCAGCAGCTGCCTGAGAAGTACAAAGAGATTTTCTTCGACCAGAGCAAGAACGGCTACGCCG
GCTACATTGACGGCGGAGCCAGCCAGGAAGAGTTCTACAAGTTCATCAAGCCCATCCTGGAAAAGATGGA
CGGCACCGAGGAACTGCTCGTGAAGCTGAACAGAGAGGACCTGCTGCGGAAGCAGCGGACCTTCGACAAC
GGCAGCATCCCCCACCAGATCCACCTGGGAGAGCTGCACGCCATTCTGCGGCGGCAGGAAGATTTTTACC
CATTCCTGAAGGACAACCGGGAAAAGATCGAGAAGATCCTGACCTTCCGCATCCCCTACTACGTGGGCCC
TCTGGCCAGGGGAAACAGCAGATTCGCCTGGATGACCAGAAAGAGCGAGGAAACCATCACCCCCTGGAAC
TTCGAGGAAGTGGTGGACAAGGGCGCTTCCGCCCAGAGCTTCATCGAGCGGATGACCAACTTCGATAAGA
ACCTGCCCAACGAGAAGGTGCTGCCCAAGCACAGCCTGCTGTACGAGTACTTCACCGTGTATAACGAGCT
GACCAAAGTGAAATACGTGACCGAGGGAATGAGAAAGCCCGCCTTCCTGAGCGGCGAGCAGAAAAAGGCC
ATCGTGGACCTGCTGTTCAAGACCAACCGGAAAGTGACCGTGAAGCAGCTGAAAGAGGACTACTTCAAGA
AAATCGAGTGCTTCGACTCCGTGGAAATCTCCGGCGTGGAAGATCGGTTCAACGCCTCCCTGGGCACATA
CCACGATCTGCTGAAAATTATCAAGGACAAGGACTTCCTGGACAATGAGGAAAACGAGGACATTCTGGAA
GATATCGTGCTGACCCTGACACTGTTTGAGGACAGAGAGATGATCGAGGAACGGCTGAAAACCTATGCCC
ACCTGTTCGACGACAAAGTGATGAAGCAGCTGAAGCGGCGGAGATACACCGGCTGGGGCAGGCTGAGCCG
GAAGCTGATCAACGGCATCCGGGACAAGCAGTCCGGCAAGACAATCCTGGATTTCCTGAAGTCCGACGGC
TTCGCCAACAGAAACTTCATGCAGCTGATCCACGACGACAGCCTGACCTTTAAAGAGGACATCCAGAAAG
CCCAGGTGTCCGGCCAGGGCGATAGCCTGCACGAGCACATTGCCAATCTGGCCGGCAGCCCCGCCATTAA
GAAGGGCATCCTGCAGACAGTGAAGGTGGTGGACGAGCTCGTGAAAGTGATGGGCCGGCACAAGCCCGAG
AACATCGTGATCGAAATGGCCAGAGAGAACCAGACCACCCAGAAGGGACAGAAGAACAGCCGCGAGAGAA
TGAAGCGGATCGAAGAGGGCATCAAAGAGCTGGGCAGCCAGATCCTGAAAGAACACCCCGTGGAAAACAC
CCAGCTGCAGAACGAGAAGCTGTACCTGTACTACCTGCAGAATGGGCGGGATATGTACGTGGACCAGGAA
CTGGACATCAACCGGCTGTCCGACTACGATGTGGACCATATCGTGCCTCAGAGCTTTCTGAAGGACGACT
CCATCGACAACAAGGTGCTGACCAGAAGCGACAAGAACCGGGGCAAGAGCGACAACGTGCCCTCCGAAGA
GGTCGTGAAGAAGATGAAGAACTACTGGCGGCAGCTGCTGAACGCCAAGCTGATTACCCAGAGAAAGTTC
GACAATCTGACCAAGGCCGAGAGAGGCGGCCTGAGCGAACTGGATAAGGCCGGCTTCATCAAGAGACAGC
TGGTGGAAACCCGGCAGATCACAAAGCACGTGGCACAGATCCTGGACTCCCGGATGAACACTAAGTACGA
CGAGAATGACAAGCTGATCCGGGAAGTGAAAGTGATCACCCTGAAGTCCAAGCTGGTGTCCGATTTCCGG
AAGGATTTCCAGTTTTACAAAGTGCGCGAGATCAACAACTACCACCACGCCCACGACGCCTACCTGAACG
CCGTCGTGGGAACCGCCCTGATCAAAAAGTACCCTAAGCTGGAAAGCGAGTTCGTGTACGGCGACTACAA
GGTGTACGACGTGCGGAAGATGATCGCCAAGAGCGAGCAGGAAATCGGCAAGGCTACCGCCAAGTACTTC
TTCTACAGCAACATCATGAACTTTTTCAAGACCGAGATTACCCTGGCCAACGGCGAGATCCGGAAGCGGC
CTCTGATCGAGACAAACGGCGAAACCGGGGAGATCGTGTGGGATAAGGGCCGGGATTTTGCCACCGTGCG
GAAAGTGCTGAGCATGCCCCAAGTGAATATCGTGAAAAAGACCGAGGTGCAGACAGGCGGCTTCAGCAAA
GAGTCTATCCTGCCCAAGAGGAACAGCGATAAGCTGATCGCCAGAAAGAAGGACTGGGACCCTAAGAAGT
ACGGCGGCTTCGACAGCCCCACCGTGGCCTATTCTGTGCTGGTGGTGGCCAAAGTGGAAAAGGGCAAGTC
CAAGAAACTGAAGAGTGTGAAAGAGCTGCTGGGGATCACCATCATGGAAAGAAGCAGCTTCGAGAAGAAT
CCCATCGACTTTCTGGAAGCCAAGGGCTACAAAGAAGTGAAAAAGGACCTGATCATCAAGCTGCCTAAGT
ACTCCCTGTTCGAGCTGGAAAACGGCCGGAAGAGAATGCTGGCCTCTGCCGGCGAACTGCAGAAGGGAAA
CGAACTGGCCCTGCCCTCCAAATATGTGAACTTCCTGTACCTGGCCAGCCACTATGAGAAGCTGAAGGGC
TCCCCCGAGGATAATGAGCAGAAACAGCTGTTTGTGGAACAGCACAAGCACTACCTGGACGAGATCATCG
AGCAGATCAGCGAGTTCTCCAAGAGAGTGATCCTGGCCGACGCTAATCTGGACAAAGTGCTGTCCGCCTA
CAACAAGCACCGGGATAAGCCCATCAGAGAGCAGGCCGAGAATATCATCCACCTGTTTACCCTGACCAAT
CTGGGAGCCCCTGCCGCCTTCAAGTACTTTGACACCACCATCGACCGGAAGAGGTACACCAGCACCAAAG
AGGTGCTGGACGCCACCCTGATCCACCAGAGCATCACCGGCCTGTACGAGACACGGATCGACCTGTCTCA
GCTGGGAGGCGACAAAAGGCCGGCGGCCACGAAAAAGGCCGGCCAGGCAAAAAAGAAAAAGGAATTCGGC
AGTGGAGAGGGCAGAGGAAGTCTGCTAACATGCGGTGACGTCGAGGAGAATCCTGGCCCAGTGAGCAAGG
GCGAGGAGCTGTTCACCGGGGTGGTGCCCATCCTGGTCGAGCTGGACGGCGACGTAAACGGCCACAAGTT
CAGCGTGTCCGGCGAGGGCGAGGGCGATGCCACCTACGGCAAGCTGACCCTGAAGTTCATCTGCACCACC
GGCAAGCTGCCCGTGCCCTGGCCCACCCTCGTGACCACCCTGACCTACGGCGTGCAGTGCTTCAGCCGCT
ACCCCGACCACATGAAGCAGCACGACTTCTTCAAGTCCGCCATGCCCGAAGGCTACGTCCAGGAGCGCAC
CATCTTCTTCAAGGACGACGGCAACTACAAGACCCGCGCCGAGGTGAAGTTCGAGGGCGACACCCTGGTG
AACCGCATCGAGCTGAAGGGCATCGACTTCAAGGAGGACGGCAACATCCTGGGGCACAAGCTGGAGTACA
ACTACAACAGCCACAACGTCTATATCATGGCCGACAAGCAGAAGAACGGCATCAAGGTGAACTTCAAGAT
CCGCCACAACATCGAGGACGGCAGCGTGCAGCTCGCCGACCACTACCAGCAGAACACCCCCATCGGCGAC
GGCCCCGTGCTGCTGCCCGACAACCACTACCTGAGCACCCAGTCCGCCCTGAGCAAAGACCCCAACGAGA
AGCGCGATCACATGGTCCTGCTGGAGTTCGTGACCGCCGCCGGGATCACTCTCGGCATGGACGAGCTGTA
CAAGGAATTCTAACTAGAGCTCGCTGATCAGCCTCGACTGTGCCTTCTAGTTGCCAGCCATCTGTTGTTT
GCCCCTCCCCCGTGCCTTCCTTGACCCTGGAAGGTGCCACTCCCACTGTCCTTTCCTAATAAAATGAGGA
AATTGCATCGCATTGTCTGAGTAGGTGTCATTCTATTCTGGGGGGTGGGGTGGGGCAGGACAGCAAGGGG
GAGGATTGGGAAGAGAATAGCAGGCATGCTGGGGAGCGGCCGCAGGAACCCCTAGTGATGGAGTTGGCCA
CTCCCTCTCTGCGCGCTCGCTCGCTCACTGAGGCCGGGCGACCAAAGGTCGCCCGACGCCCGGGCTTTGC
CCGGGCGGCCTCAGTGAGCGAGCGAGCGCGCAGCTGCCTGCAGGGGCGCCTGATGCGGTATTTTCTCCTT
ACGCATCTGTGCGGTATTTCACACCGCATA
[95 nt withheld, positions 6751-6845]
T
[46 nt withheld, positions 6847-6892]
C
[141 nt withheld, positions 6894-7034]
CCTTTGACGTTGGAGTCCACGTTCTTT
[37 nt withheld, positions 7062-7098]
ACTCTATCTCGGGCTATTCTTTTGATTTATAAGGGATTTTGCCGATTTCGGTCTATTGGTTAAAAAATGA
GCTGATTTAACAAAAATTTAACGCGAATTTTAACAAAATATTAACGTTTACAATTTTATGGTGCACTCTC
AGTACAATCTGCTCTGATGCCGCATAGTTAAGCCAGCCCCGACACCCGCCAACACCCGCTGACGCGCCCT
GACGGGCTTGTCTGCTCCCGGCATCCGCTTACAGACAAGCTGTGACCGTCTCCGGGAGCTGCATGTGTCA
GAGGTTTTCACCGTCATCACCGAAACGCGCGAGACGAAAGGGCCTCGTGATACGCCTATTTTTATAGGTT
AATGTCATGATAATAATGGTTTCTTAGACGTCAGGTGGCACTTTTCGGGGAAATGTGCGCGGAACCCCTA
TTTGTTTATTTTTCTAAATACATTCAAATATGTATCCGCTCATGAGACAATAACCCTGATAAATGCTTCA
ATAATATTGAAAAAGGAAGAGTATGAGTATTCAACATTTCCGTGTCGCCCTTATTCCCTTTTTTGCGGCA
TTTTGCCTTCCTGTTTTTGCTCACCCAGAAACGCTGGTGAAAGTAAAAGATGCTGAAGATCAGTTGGGTG
CACGAGTGGGTTACATCGAACTGGATCTCAACAGCGGTAAGATCCTTGAGAGTTTTCGCCCCGAAGAACG
TTTTCCAATGATGAGCACTTTTAAAGTTCTGCTATGTGGCGCGGTATTATCCCGTATTGACGCCGGGCAA
GAGCAACTCGGTCGCCGCATACACTATTCTCAGAATGACTTGGTTGAGTACTCACCAGTCACAGAAAAGC
ATCTTACGGATGGCATGACAGTAAGAGAATTATGCAGTGCTGCCATAACCATGAGTGATAACACTGCGGC
CAACTTACTTCTGACAACGATCGGAGGACCGAAGGAGCTAACCGCTTTTTTGCACAACATGGGGGATCAT
GTAACTCGCCTTGATCGTTGGGAACCGGAGCTGAATGAAGCCATACCAAACGACGAGCGTGACACCACGA
TGCCTGTAGCAATGGCAACAACGTTGCGCAAACTATTAACTGGCGAACTACTTACTCTAGCTTCCCGGCA
ACAATTAATAGACTGGATGGAGGCGGATAAAGTTGCAGGACCACTTCTGCGCTCGGCCCTTCCGGCTGGC
TGGTTTATTGCTGATAAATCTGGAGCCGGTGAGCGTGGAAGCCGCGGTATCATTGCAGCACTGGGGCCAG
ATGGTAAGCCCTCCCGTATCGTAGTTATCTACACGACGGGGAGTCAGGCAACTATGGATGAACGAAATAG
ACAGATCGCTGAGATAGGTGCCTCACTGATTAAGCATTGGTAACTGTCAGACCAAGTTTACTCATATATA
CTTTAGATTGATTTAAAACTTCATTTTTAATTTAAAAGGATCTAGGTGAAGATCCTTTTTGATAATCTCA
TGACCAAAATCCCTTAACGTGAGTTTTCGTTCCACTGAGCGTCAGACCCCGTAGAAAAGATCAAAGGATC
TTCTTGAGATCCTTTTTTTCTGCGCGTAATCTGCTGCTTGCAAACAAAAAAACCACCGCTACCAGCGGTG
GTTTGTTTGCCGGATCAAGAGCTACCAACTCTTTTTCCGAAGGTAACTGGCTTCAGCAGAGCGCAGATAC
CAAATACTGTTCTTCTAGTGTAGCCGTAGTTAGGCCACCACTTCAAGAACTCTGTAGCACCGCCTACATA
CCTCGCTCTGCTAATCCTGTTACCAGTGGCTGCTGCCAGTGGCGATAAGTCGTGTCTTACCGGGTTGGAC
TCAAGACGATAGTTACCGGATAAGGCGCAGCGGTCGGGCTGAACGGGGGGTTCGTGCACACAGCCCAGCT
TGGAGCGAACGACCTACACCGAACTGAGATACCTACAGCGTGAGCTATGAGAAAGCGCCACGCTTCCCGA
AGGGAGAAAGGCGGACAGGTATCCGGTAAGCGGCAGGGTCGGAACAGGAGAGCGCACGAGGGAGCTTCCA
GGGGGAAACGCCTGGTATCTTTATAGTCCTGTCGGGTTTCGCCACCTCTGACTTGAGCGTCGATTTTTGT
GATGCTCGTCAGGGGGGCGGAGCCTATGGAAAAACGCCAGCAACGCGGCCTTTTTACGGTTCCTGGCCTT
TTGCTGGCCTTTTGCTCACATGT
